Addgene plasmid #225091: DRH032_ AAV-SIO-nEF-DN-THR
Purpose: Cre-dependent expression of dominant-negative thyroid receptor beta (THRB, human) in neurons driven by nEF promoter.
Depositing lab: Bernardo Sabatini. Depositing organization: Harvard Medical School. Publication: Thyroid hormone remodels cortex to coordinate body-wide metabolism and exploration. Hochbaum DR, Hulshof L, Urke A, Wang W, Dubinsky AC, Farnsworth HC, Hakim R, Lin S, Kleinberg G, Robertson K, Park C, Solberg A, Yang Y, Baynard C, Nadaf NM, Beron CC, Girasole AE, Chantranupong L, Cortopassi MD, Prouty S, Geistlinger L, Banks AS, Scanlan TS, Datta SR, Greenberg ME, Boulting GL, Macosko EZ, Sabatini BL. Cell. 2024 Oct 3;187(20):5679-5697.e23. doi: 10.1016/j.cell.2024.07.041. Epub 2024 Aug 22. PubMed 39178853.
Backbone
  Vector backbone: AAV
  Vector type: AAV
Growth in bacteria
  Bacterial resistance: Ampicillin, 100 μg/mL
  Growth temperature: 37°C
  Growth strain: NEB Stable
  Copy number: Unknown
Gene/Insert
  Gene/Insert name: WT-THRB
  Species: H. sapiens (human)
  Entrez Gene: THRB (a.k.a. C-ERBA-2, C-ERBA-BETA, ERBA2, GRTH, NR1A2, PRTH, THR1, THRB1, THRB2, THRbeta, THRbeta1, TRb, TRbeta, TRbeta1, Thrbeta2)
Terms and licenses: Academic/Nonprofit Terms; Industry Terms: Not Available to Industry
How to cite: DRH032_ AAV-SIO-nEF-DN-THR was a gift from Bernardo Sabatini (Addgene plasmid # 225091 ; http://n2t.net/addgene:225091 ; RRID:Addgene_225091)
