[The description below was written by a language model from this plasmid's Addgene catalogue record and pLannotate feature annotations shown in this document.]
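Description:
DRH032_ AAV-SIO-nEF-DN-THR is an adeno-associated virus transfer plasmid (about 5.9 kb) designed for Cre-dependent expression of a dominant-negative form of human thyroid hormone receptor beta (THRB) in neurons. It is maintained in E. coli through a high-copy ColE1/pUC-type origin with ampicillin selection (AmpR under its own bla promoter). The backbone also carries an f1 phage origin and small pBR322-derived bom and rop remnants. Two AAV2 inverted terminal repeats flank the expression cassette and define the segment that is replicated and packaged into recombinant AAV particles.

Between the ITRs, the nEF promoter is annotated as the human EF-1α core promoter followed by a truncated HTLV-1 5' LTR segment, a compact hybrid arrangement suited to the limited AAV packaging capacity. Downstream, the THRB coding sequence, fused to an Xpress epitope tag, sits in reverse orientation relative to the promoter. It is bracketed by the mutant lox sites lox71 and loxKR3, a left-element/right-element pair. This is the single-inverted-open-reading-frame (SIO) switch: without Cre the antisense insert yields no protein. Cre flips it into the sense orientation, and the resulting double-mutant site recombines poorly, which favours stable locking of the "on" state. A WPRE and an SV40 polyadenylation signal follow to enhance transcript stability and processing.

The catalogue insert field reads "WT-THRB", whereas the plasmid name and stated purpose specify a dominant-negative receptor. The record does not state the mutation responsible. The construct is intended for cell-type-specific blockade of thyroid hormone receptor signalling in Cre-expressing neurons.
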