Features (pLannotate 1.2.2; 19 found; start..end, strand, type, name):
      1..141     -  repeat_region  AAV2 ITR: inverted terminal repeat of adeno-associated virus serotype 2 inverted
    188..399     +  promoter       EF-1α core promoter: core promoter for human elongation factor EF-1α
    412..680     +  LTR            5' LTR (truncated): truncated 5' long terminal repeat (LTR) from human T-cell leukemia virus (HTLV) type 1
    724..757     +  protein_bind   lox71: Left element (LE) mutant of loxP (Araki et al., 2010). Cre-mediated recombination occurs in the 8-bp core sequence (GCATACAT). Cre recombinase
    764..2140    -  CDS            THRB: THB_HUMAN - Also known as ERBA2, NR1A2, THR1. Experimental evidence at protein level: Swiss-Prot protein existence level 1. Nuclear hormone receptor that can act as a repressor or activator of transcription. High affinity receptor for thyroid hormones, including triiodothyronine and thyroxine. From Homo sapiens (Human).
   2156..2179    -  CDS            Xpress™ tag: Xpress™ epitope tag, including an enterokinase recognition and cleavage site
   2189..2222    -  protein_bind   loxKR3: Right element (RE) mutant of loxP (Araki et al., 2010). Cre-mediated recombination occurs in the 8-bp core sequence (GCATACAT). Cre recombinase
   2223..2247    +  misc_feature   MCS (fragment): pBluescript multiple cloning site
   2247..2835    +  misc_feature   WPRE: woodchuck hepatitis virus posttranscriptional regulatory element
   2898..2981    +  CDS            large T antigen (fragment): large T antigen from SV40 (simian virus 40)
   3004..3085    +  polyA_signal   SV40 poly(A) signal: SV40 polyadenylation signal
   3164..3304    +  repeat_region  AAV2 ITR: inverted terminal repeat of adeno-associated virus serotype 2 inverted
   3309..3360    -  misc_feature   bom (fragment): basis of mobility region from pBR322
   3379..3834    +  rep_origin     f1 ori (sequence partly withheld): f1 bacteriophage origin of replication; arrow indicates direction of (+) strand synthesis
   3835..3884    -  misc_feature   bom (fragment): basis of mobility region from pBR322
   3986..4021    -  CDS            rop (fragment): Rop protein, which maintains plasmids at low copy number; rop
   4116..4220    +  promoter       AmpR promoter: bla
   4221..5081    +  CDS            AmpR: β-lactamase; bla; confers resistance to ampicillin, carbenicillin, and related antibiotics
   5252..5840    +  rep_origin     ori: high-copy-number ColE1/pMB1/pBR322/pUC origin of replication
>Addgene plasmid #225091 | DRH032_ AAV-SIO-nEF-DN-THR | addgene full sequence | sequence record 444307 | Addgene NGS Result
CCTGCAGGCAGCTGCGCGCTCGCTCGCTCACTGAGGCCGCCCGGGCAAAGCCCGGGCGTCGGGCGACCTT
TGGTCGCCCGGCCTCAGTGAGCGAGCGAGCGCGCAGAGAGGGAGTGGCCAACTCCATCACTAGGGGTTCC
TGCGGCCGCACGCGTAAGGATCTGCGATCGCTCCGGTGCCCGTCAGTGGGCAGAGCGCACATCGCCCACA
GTCCCCGAGAAGTTGGGGGGAGGGGTCGGCAATTGAACGGGTGCCTAGAGAAGGTGGCGCGGGGTAAACT
GGGAAAGTGATGTCGTGTACTGGCTCCGCCTTTTTCCCGAGGGTGGGGGAGAACCGTATATAAGTGCAGT
AGTCGCCGTGAACGTTCTTTTTCGCAACGGGTTTGCCGCCAGAACACAGCTGAAGCTTCGAGGGGCTCGC
ATCTCTCCTTCACGCGCCCGCCGCCCTACCTGAGGCCGCCATCCACGCCGGTTGAGTCGCGTTCTGCCGC
CTCCCGCCTGTGGTGCCTCCTGAACTGCGTCCGCCGTCTAGGTAAGTTTAAAGCTCAGGTCGAGACCGGG
CCTTTGTCCGGCGCTCCCTTGGAGCCTACCTAGACTCAGCCGGCTCTCCACGCTTTGCCTGACCCTGCTT
GCTCAACTCTACGTCTTTGTTTCGTTTTCTGTTCTGCGCCGTTACAGATCCAAGCTGTGACCGGCGCCTA
CGGATCCAAGTCACTGCAGATGCTACCGTTCGTATAGCATACATTATACGAAGTTATTTACTAATCCTCG
AACACTTCCAAGAACAAAGGGGGGAAGAGTTCTGTGGGGCATTCCACCTTCATGTGCAGGAAGCGGCTGG
CATGGCAGGCTCCTATCATCCGCAGATCTGTCACCTTCATCAGGAGTTTTGGCCAAAAGTGTGTCACGTG
GTGTTTTCGGTAATTGATATAGTGTTCAAAGGCCAGCAGGAAACTATCTTGGTACTTTTCTATTCTCTCA
ACACAGGCAAGCCCCGGGCGATCTGAAGACATCAGCAGGACGGCCTGAAGGAGGGCTACTTCAGTGTCAT
CCAGGTTGAAAGAAGACAGAGACATGCCCAGGTCAAAGATGGCGTCTGACACCACCCCAAGACCCCCATT
TTTCAGCTGGCCCCTCACTGCCATTTCCCCATTCAAGGTTAAAGTCTCACTTTCTGGGTCATAGCGCACA
GCAGCGCGAAGGGACATGATCTCCATGCAGCAGCCTTTGAGGAGGATGATCTGGTCTTCACATGGCAGCT
CACAAAACATAGGCAACTTTTTGGCAAAATCCACCACTCTGGTAATTGCTGGTGTGATGATTTTTGTAAA
ATGGCTGAAGGCTTCCAAGTCAACCTTTCCACCTTCTGGGGCATTGACTATTGGTGCTTGTCCAATGTCT
TCTGGCAGGAATTTCCGTTTTTGCTTCCAGTGGCTGCCTTGGGCGTTGGTCGCCACATGGGCTTCGGTGA
CAGTTTTGATGAGCTCCCATTCCTCGTCTGTGGGCTCTGGCTTGTGCCCGATGGACTTCTGCAGCTCTTC
CCGCCGTCTTTTCTCCCGGTTCTCCTCTATCAGCTTCCTCTTGGCCAGCCTCTTGCTGTCATCCAGCACC
AAATCTGTTGCCATGCCAACATAGATGCATTTCTTAAAGCGACATTCCTGGCACTGATTTCGCGTGACTT
TGTCTATGACACATTTTCCTTCATATTTACAGGAATAGGATGGATGGAGATTTTTCTGAATGGTTCTTCT
AAAGAAACCCTTGCAGCCTTCACACGTGATACAGCGGTAGTGATACCCGGTGGCTTTGTCACCACACACT
ACACAGAGCTCGTCCTTGTCTAAGTAACTGGGGATGTACCCTTTACATTTCTTCTCCTCCGTTTGGAAGG
TCTGGGCACTTGAGACACTCTGGTCGTTCACATCATCATGGTCCAGATGGAATATTGAGCTAGTCCAAGT
GGTCTGGATGAGATGTGGCGACGACTGTTCATTTTTCAACGTGCTGCGCCTCTCTGAATGGCTCTTCCTA
TGTAGGCAGGCTTCAGACATTCCTACTAGCTTCCAGTCGTGTTCTCGGTCTGGACAGTGCTTCGGTTTGT
CCCAGGCTGTAAGGCCATTTTCTGTCATACTGTTGGGAGTACTTCCGCCTCCACCCTTATCGTCATCGTC
GTACAGATCCATGGTGGCATAACAAGGTATAATGTATGCTATACGAAGTTATGAATTCGATATCAAGCTT
ATCGATAATCAACCTCTGGATTACAAAATTTGTGAAAGATTGACTGGTATTCTTAACTATGTTGCTCCTT
TTACGCTATGTGGATACGCTGCTTTAATGCCTTTGTATCATGCTATTGCTTCCCGTATGGCTTTCATTTT
CTCCTCCTTGTATAAATCCTGGTTGCTGTCTCTTTATGAGGAGTTGTGGCCCGTTGTCAGGCAACGTGGC
GTGGTGTGCACTGTGTTTGCTGACGCAACCCCCACTGGTTGGGGCATTGCCACCACCTGTCAGCTCCTTT
CCGGGACTTTCGCTTTCCCCCTCCCTATTGCCACGGCGGAACTCATCGCCGCCTGCCTTGCCCGCTGCTG
GACAGGGGCTCGGCTGTTGGGCACTGACAATTCCGTGGTGTTGTCGGGGAAATCATCGTCCTTTCCTTGG
CTGCTCGCCTATGTTGCCACCTGGATTCTGCGCGGGACGTCCTTCTGCTACGTCCCTTCGGCCCTCAATC
CAGCGGACCTTCCTTCCCGCGGCCTGCTGCCGGCTCTGCGGCCTCTTCCGCGTCTTCGCCTTCGCCCTCA
GACGAGTCGGATCTCCCTTTGGGCCGCCTCCCCGCATCGATACCGAGCGCTGCTCGAGAAAGTCACTGCA
GATGCCATCAAGCTGGCCGCGACTCTAGATCATAATCAGCCATACCACATTTGTAGAGGTTTTACTTGCT
TTAAAAAACCTCCCACACCTCCCCCTGAACCTGAAACATAAAATGAATGCAATTGTTGTTGTTAACTTGT
TTATTGCAGCTTATAATGGTTACAAATAAAGCAATAGCATCACAAATTTCACAAATAAAGCATTTTTTTC
ACTGCATTCTAGTTGTGGTTTGTCCAAACTCATCAATGTATCAGCTTATCGATACCGCATGCACGTGCGG
ACCGAGCGGCCGCAGGAACCCCTAGTGATGGAGTTGGCCACTCCCTCTCTGCGCGCTCGCTCGCTCACTG
AGGCCGGGCGACCAAAGGTCGCCCGACGCCCGGGCTTTGCCCGGGCGGCCTCAGTGAGCGAGCGAGCGCG
CAGCTGCCTGCAGGGGCGCCTGATGCGGTATTTTCTCCTTACGCATCTGTGCGGTATTTCACACCGCATA
[95 nt withheld, positions 3361-3455]
T
[46 nt withheld, positions 3457-3502]
C
[141 nt withheld, positions 3504-3644]
CCTTTGACGTTGGAGTCCACGTTCTTT
[37 nt withheld, positions 3672-3708]
ACTCTATCTCGGGCTATTCTTTTGATTTATAAGGGATTTTGCCGATTTCGGTCTATTGGTTAAAAAATGA
GCTGATTTAACAAAAATTTAACGCGAATTTTAACAAAATATTAACGTTTACAATTTTATGGTGCACTCTC
AGTACAATCTGCTCTGATGCCGCATAGTTAAGCCAGCCCCGACACCCGCCAACACCCGCTGACGCGCCCT
GACGGGCTTGTCTGCTCCCGGCATCCGCTTACAGACAAGCTGTGACCGTCTCCGGGAGCTGCATGTGTCA
GAGGTTTTCACCGTCATCACCGAAACGCGCGAGACGAAAGGGCCTCGTGATACGCCTATTTTTATAGGTT
AATGTCATGATAATAATGGTTTCTTAGACGTCAGGTGGCACTTTTCGGGGAAATGTGCGCGGAACCCCTA
TTTGTTTATTTTTCTAAATACATTCAAATATGTATCCGCTCATGAGACAATAACCCTGATAAATGCTTCA
ATAATATTGAAAAAGGAAGAGTATGAGTATTCAACATTTCCGTGTCGCCCTTATTCCCTTTTTTGCGGCA
TTTTGCCTTCCTGTTTTTGCTCACCCAGAAACGCTGGTGAAAGTAAAAGATGCTGAAGATCAGTTGGGTG
CACGAGTGGGTTACATCGAACTGGATCTCAACAGCGGTAAGATCCTTGAGAGTTTTCGCCCCGAAGAACG
TTTTCCAATGATGAGCACTTTTAAAGTTCTGCTATGTGGCGCGGTATTATCCCGTATTGACGCCGGGCAA
GAGCAACTCGGTCGCCGCATACACTATTCTCAGAATGACTTGGTTGAGTACTCACCAGTCACAGAAAAGC
ATCTTACGGATGGCATGACAGTAAGAGAATTATGCAGTGCTGCCATAACCATGAGTGATAACACTGCGGC
CAACTTACTTCTGACAACGATCGGAGGACCGAAGGAGCTAACCGCTTTTTTGCACAACATGGGGGATCAT
GTAACTCGCCTTGATCGTTGGGAACCGGAGCTGAATGAAGCCATACCAAACGACGAGCGTGACACCACGA
TGCCTGTAGCAATGGCAACAACGTTGCGCAAACTATTAACTGGCGAACTACTTACTCTAGCTTCCCGGCA
ACAATTAATAGACTGGATGGAGGCGGATAAAGTTGCAGGACCACTTCTGCGCTCGGCCCTTCCGGCTGGC
TGGTTTATTGCTGATAAATCTGGAGCCGGTGAGCGTGGGTCTCGCGGTATCATTGCAGCACTGGGGCCAG
ATGGTAAGCCCTCCCGTATCGTAGTTATCTACACGACGGGGAGTCAGGCAACTATGGATGAACGAAATAG
ACAGATCGCTGAGATAGGTGCCTCACTGATTAAGCATTGGTAACTGTCAGACCAAGTTTACTCATATATA
CTTTAGATTGATTTAAAACTTCATTTTTAATTTAAAAGGATCTAGGTGAAGATCCTTTTTGATAATCTCA
TGACCAAAATCCCTTAACGTGAGTTTTCGTTCCACTGAGCGTCAGACCCCGTAGAAAAGATCAAAGGATC
TTCTTGAGATCCTTTTTTTCTGCGCGTAATCTGCTGCTTGCAAACAAAAAAACCACCGCTACCAGCGGTG
GTTTGTTTGCCGGATCAAGAGCTACCAACTCTTTTTCCGAAGGTAACTGGCTTCAGCAGAGCGCAGATAC
CAAATACTGTCCTTCTAGTGTAGCCGTAGTTAGGCCACCACTTCAAGAACTCTGTAGCACCGCCTACATA
CCTCGCTCTGCTAATCCTGTTACCAGTGGCTGCTGCCAGTGGCGATAAGTCGTGTCTTACCGGGTTGGAC
TCAAGACGATAGTTACCGGATAAGGCGCAGCGGTCGGGCTGAACGGGGGGTTCGTGCACACAGCCCAGCT
TGGAGCGAACGACCTACACCGAACTGAGATACCTACAGCGTGAGCTATGAGAAAGCGCCACGCTTCCCGA
AGGGAGAAAGGCGGACAGGTATCCGGTAAGCGGCAGGGTCGGAACAGGAGAGCGCACGAGGGAGCTTCCA
GGGGGAAACGCCTGGTATCTTTATAGTCCTGTCGGGTTTCGCCACCTCTGACTTGAGCGTCGATTTTTGT
GATGCTCGTCAGGGGGGCGGAGCCTATGGAAAAACGCCAGCAACGCGGCCTTTTTACGGTTCCTGGCCTT
TTGCTGGCCTTTTGCTCACATGT
